Addgene plasmid #218862: pGP-20XUAS-IVS-Syn21-RSET-jGCaMP8m-p10
Purpose: Gal4 activated transgene expression of ultrafast protein calcium sensor under the hsp70 promoter in D. melanogaster
Depositing lab: GENIE Project. Depositing organization: HHMI, Janelia Research Campus. Publication: jGCaMP8 Variants with Improved Expression for Drosophila. Reagents G, Hasseman JP, Turner GC, L Looger L, Bushey D, Reep D, Tsang A, Zheng J, Korff W, Jayaraman V, Kolb I, Zhang Y.. figshare Dataset. 2024. doi: 10.6084/m9.figshare.26231087.v1.
Backbone
  Vector backbone: derived from pJFRC7
  Backbone manufacturer: Gerald Rubin
  Vector type: Insect Expression
Growth in bacteria
  Bacterial resistance: Ampicillin, 100 μg/mL
  Growth temperature: 37°C
  Growth strain: NEB Stable
  Copy number: Low Copy
Gene/Insert
  Gene/Insert name: RSET-jGCaMP8m (alt name: variant 686)
  Species: R. norvegicus (rat), G. gallus (chicken); A. victoria (jellyfish)
  Insert size (bp): 1353
  Mutation: A25G F286Y
  Promoter: hsp70
  Tag / fusion protein: 6xHis-T7 gene 10 leader-Xpress epitope-Enterokinase site (N terminal on insert)
  Cloning method: Gibson Cloning
Terms and licenses: Academic/Nonprofit Terms; Industry Terms: Not Available to Industry
Depositor comments: RSET leader improves expression and basal fluorescence compared to #162387.
How to cite: pGP-20XUAS-IVS-Syn21-RSET-jGCaMP8m-p10 was a gift from GENIE Project (Addgene plasmid # 218862 ; http://n2t.net/addgene:218862 ; RRID:Addgene_218862)
