[The description below was written by a language model from this plasmid's Addgene catalogue record and pLannotate feature annotations shown in this document.]
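Description:
pGP-20XUAS-IVS-Syn21-RSET-jGCaMP8m-p10 is a 9.5 kb Drosophila melanogaster transgenesis and expression plasmid derived from the pJFRC7 backbone. It carries a Gal4-responsive cassette for the fast genetically encoded calcium indicator jGCaMP8m. In E. coli it is maintained through a ColE1/pUC-type origin and selected with ampicillin via the bla gene. The catalogue lists it as low copy even though the origin is annotated as a high-copy type. For fly transformation it has a φC31 attB site, which allows integrase-mediated insertion into a genomic attP landing site, and a mini-white gene that serves as an eye-colour marker for identifying transformants.

The expression unit begins with four tandem 5X UAS blocks, giving 20 Gal4-binding sites, upstream of the hsp70Bb promoter, so transcription depends on Gal4 supplied by a driver line. A modified myosin heavy chain intron (the IVS) follows. The Syn21 element named in the construct is a translational enhancer leader that is not separately annotated. The 1353 bp coding sequence is labelled GCaMP2 by the automated annotation because of sequence similarity, but the record identifies it as jGCaMP8m (variant 686, with A25G and F286Y changes), built from rat, chicken and jellyfish-derived parts. It carries an N-terminal RSET leader consisting of a 6xHis tag, T7 gene 10 leader, Xpress epitope and enterokinase site. The downstream region, annotated as an antisense AcMNPV P74 fragment, corresponds in position to the baculoviral p10 3' UTR/terminator in the name.

According to the depositor, the RSET leader improves expression and basal fluorescence relative to an earlier version lacking it. The construct is intended for cell-type-specific calcium imaging in flies.
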