Features (pLannotate 1.2.2; 16 found; start..end, strand, type, name):
     31..135     +  promoter       AmpR promoter: bla
    136..996     +  CDS            AmpR: β-lactamase; bla; confers resistance to ampicillin, carbenicillin, and related antibiotics
   1167..1755    +  rep_origin     ori: high-copy-number ColE1/pMB1/pBR322/pUC origin of replication
   1842..1911    +  protein_bind   attB: attB site for the φC31 integrase (Groth et al., 2000) phage φC31 integrase
   2606..5478    +  CDS            mini-white: Drosophila white gene eye color pigment; white; This is a modified version of the white gene lacking part of the first intron.
   6251..6406    +  CDS            YPB1_ECOLX (fragment): Protein predicted: Swiss-Prot protein existence level 4. From Escherichia coli.
   6488..6509    -  misc_feature   MCS (fragment): pUC18/19 multiple cloning site
   6508..6602    +  protein_bind   5X UAS: five tandem copies of the "ScaI site" 17-mer CGGAGTACTGTCCTCCG, an upstream activating sequence (UAS) that efficiently binds yeast Gal4 (Webster et al., 1988; Pfeiffer et al., 2010) GAL4
   6636..6730    +  protein_bind   5X UAS: five tandem copies of the "ScaI site" 17-mer CGGAGTACTGTCCTCCG, an upstream activating sequence (UAS) that efficiently binds yeast Gal4 (Webster et al., 1988; Pfeiffer et al., 2010) GAL4
   6764..6858    +  protein_bind   5X UAS: five tandem copies of the "ScaI site" 17-mer CGGAGTACTGTCCTCCG, an upstream activating sequence (UAS) that efficiently binds yeast Gal4 (Webster et al., 1988; Pfeiffer et al., 2010) GAL4
   6877..6893    -  misc_feature   MCS (fragment): pUC18/19 multiple cloning site
   6892..6986    +  protein_bind   5X UAS: five tandem copies of the "ScaI site" 17-mer CGGAGTACTGTCCTCCG, an upstream activating sequence (UAS) that efficiently binds yeast Gal4 (Webster et al., 1988; Pfeiffer et al., 2010) GAL4
   7011..7249    +  promoter       hsp70 promoter: Drosophila melanogaster hsp70Bb promoter
   7264..7330    +  intron         Mhc intron: modified Drosophila myosin heavy chain intron 16 (Pfeiffer et al., 2010)
   7363..8709    +  CDS            GCaMP2: GCaMP2 is a basic (constitutively fluorescent) green fluorescent protein published in 2006, derived from Aequorea victoria.
   8743..9399    -  CDS            P74 (fragment): PIF0_NPVAC - Experimental evidence at protein level: Swiss-Prot protein existence level 1. Plays an essential role for oral infectivity of occlusion- derived virus (ODV) and functions also in host midgut attachment and fusion by binding to a specific host receptor. From Autographa californica nuclear polyhedrosis virus (AcMNPV).
>Addgene plasmid #218862 | pGP-20XUAS-IVS-Syn21-RSET-jGCaMP8m-p10 | depositor full sequence | sequence record 427217 | pGP-20XUAS-IVS-Syn21-RSET-jGCaMP8m-p10 sequence 9485 bps
GACTCAGGTGGCACTTTTCGGGGAAATGTGCGCGGAACCCCTATTTGTTTATTTTTCTAAATACATTCAA
ATATGTATCCGCTCATGAGACAATAACCCTGATAAATGCTTCAATAATATTGAAAAAGGAAGAGTATGAG
TATTCAACATTTCCGTGTCGCCCTTATTCCCTTTTTTGCGGCATTTTGCCTTCCTGTTTTTGCTCACCCA
GAAACGCTGGTGAAAGTAAAAGATGCTGAAGATCAGTTGGGTGCACGAGTGGGTTACATCGAACTGGATC
TCAACAGCGGTAAGATCCTTGAGAGTTTTCGCCCCGAAGAACGTTTTCCAATGATGAGCACTTTTAAAGT
TCTGCTATGTGGCGCGGTATTATCCCGTATTGACGCCGGGCAAGAGCAACTCGGTCGCCGCATACACTAT
TCTCAGAATGACTTGGTTGAGTACTCACCAGTCACAGAAAAGCATCTTACGGATGGCATGACAGTAAGAG
AATTATGCAGTGCTGCCATAACCATGAGTGATAACACTGCGGCCAACTTACTTCTGACAACGATCGGAGG
ACCGAAGGAGCTAACCGCTTTTTTGCACAACATGGGGGATCATGTAACTCGCCTTGATCGTTGGGAACCG
GAGCTGAATGAAGCCATACCAAACGACGAGCGTGACACCACGATGCCTGTAGCAATGGCAACAACGTTGC
GCAAACTATTAACTGGCGAACTACTTACTCTAGCTTCCCGGCAACAATTAATAGACTGGATGGAGGCGGA
TAAAGTTGCAGGACCACTTCTGCGCTCGGCCCTTCCGGCTGGCTGGTTTATTGCTGATAAATCTGGAGCC
GGTGAGCGTGGGTCTCGCGGTATCATTGCAGCACTGGGGCCAGATGGTAAGCCCTCCCGTATCGTAGTTA
TCTACACGACGGGGAGTCAGGCAACTATGGATGAACGAAATAGACAGATCGCTGAGATAGGTGCCTCACT
GATTAAGCATTGGTAACTGTCAGACCAAGTTTACTCATATATACTTTAGATTGATTTAAAACTTCATTTT
TAATTTAAAAGGATCTAGGTGAAGATCCTTTTTGATAATCTCATGACCAAAATCCCTTAACGTGAGTTTT
CGTTCCACTGAGCGTCAGACCCCGTAGAAAAGATCAAAGGATCTTCTTGAGATCCTTTTTTTCTGCGCGT
AATCTGCTGCTTGCAAACAAAAAAACCACCGCTACCAGCGGTGGTTTGTTTGCCGGATCAAGAGCTACCA
ACTCTTTTTCCGAAGGTAACTGGCTTCAGCAGAGCGCAGATACCAAATACTGTTCTTCTAGTGTAGCCGT
AGTTAGGCCACCACTTCAAGAACTCTGTAGCACCGCCTACATACCTCGCTCTGCTAATCCTGTTACCAGT
GGCTGCTGCCAGTGGCGATAAGTCGTGTCTTACCGGGTTGGACTCAAGACGATAGTTACCGGATAAGGCG
CAGCGGTCGGGCTGAACGGGGGGTTCGTGCACACAGCCCAGCTTGGAGCGAACGACCTACACCGAACTGA
GATACCTACAGCGTGAGCTATGAGAAAGCGCCACGCTTCCCGAAGGGAGAAAGGCGGACAGGTATCCGGT
AAGCGGCAGGGTCGGAACAGGAGAGCGCACGAGGGAGCTTCCAGGGGGAAACGCCTGGTATCTTTATAGT
CCTGTCGGGTTTCGCCACCTCTGACTTGAGCGTCGATTTTTGTGATGCTCGTCAGGGGGGCGGAGCCTAT
GGAAAAACGCCAGCAACGCGGCCTTTTTACGGTTCCTGGCCTTTTGCTGGCCTTTTGCTCACATGTTACC
GTCGACGATGTAGGTCACGGTCTCGAAGCCGCGGTGCGGGTGCCAGGGCGTGCCCTTGGGCTCCCCGGGC
GCGTACTCCACCTCACCCATCTGGTCCATCATGATGAACGGGTCGAGGTGGCGGTAGTTGATCCCGGCGA
ACGCGCGGCGCACCGGGAAGCCCTCGCCCTCGAAACCGCTGGGCGCGGTGGTCACGGTGAGCACGGGACG
TGCGACGGCGTCGGCGGGTGCGGATACGCGGGGCAGCGTCAGCGGGTTCTCGACGGTCACGGCGGGCATG
TCGACAAGCCGAACATATGGGCGCGCCTAGTATGTATGTAAGTTAATAAAACCCATTTTTGCGGAAAGTA
GATAAAAAAAACATTTTTTTTTTTTACTGCACTGGATATCATTGAACTTATCTGATCAGTTTTAAATTTA
CTTCGATCCAAGGGTATTTGATGTACCAGGTTCTTTCGATTACCTCTCACTCAAAATGACATTCCACTCA
AAGTCAGCGCTGTTTGCCTCCTTCTCTGTCCACAGAAATATCGCCGTCTCTTTCGCCGCTGCGTCCGCTA
TCTCTTTCGCCACCGTTTGTAGCGTTACGTAGCGTCAATGTCCGCCTTCAGTTGCATTTTGTCAGCGGTT
TCGTGACGAAGCTCCAAGCGGTTTACGCCATCAATTAAACACAAAGTGCTGTGCCAAAACTCCTCTCGCT
TCTTATTTTTGTTTGTTTTTTGAGTGATTGGGGTGGTGATTGGTTTTGGGTGGGTAAGCAGGGGAAAGTG
TGAAAAATCCCGGCAATGGGCCAAGAGGATCAGGAGCTATTAATTCGCGGAGGCAGCAAACACCCATCTG
CCGAGCATCTGAACAATGTGAGTAGTACATGTGCATACATCTTAAGTTCACTTGATCTATAGGAACTGCG
ATTGCAACATCAAATTGTATGCGGCGTGAGAACTGCGACCCACAAAAATCCCAAACCGCAATTGCACAAA
CAAATAGTGACACGAAACAGATTATTCTGGTAGCTGTTCTCGCTATATAAGACAATTTTTGAGATCATAT
CATGATCAAGACATCTAAAGGCATTCATTTTCGACTATATTCTTTTTTACAAAAAATATAACAACCAGAT
ATTTTAAGCTGATCCTAGATGCACAAAAAATAAATAAAAGTATAAACCTACTTCGTAGGATACTTCGGGG
TACTTTTTGTTCGGGGTTAGATGAGCATAACGCTAGTAGTTGATATTTGAGATCCCCTATCATTGCAGGG
TGACAGCGGAGCGGCTTCGCAGAGCTGCATTAACCAGGGCTTCGGGCAGGCCAAAAACTACGGCACGCTC
CGGCCACCCAGTCCGCCGGAGGACTCCGGTTCAGGGAGCGGCCAACTAGCCGAGAACCTCACCTATGCCT
GGCACAATATGGACATCTTTGGGGCGGTCAATCAGCCGGGCTCCGGATGGCGGCAGCTGGTCAACCGGAC
ACGCGGACTATTCTGCAACGAGCGACACATACCGGCGCCCAGGAAACATTTGCTCAAGAACGGTGAGTTT
CTATTCGCAGTCGGCTGATCTGTGTGAAATCTTAATAAAGGGTCCAATTACCAATTTGAAACTCAGTTTG
CGGCGTGGCCTATCCGGGCGAACTTTTGGCCGTGATGGGCAGTTCCGGTGCCGGAAAGACGACCCTGCTG
AATGCCCTTGCCTTTCGATCGCCGCAGGGCATCCAAGTATCGCCATCCGGGATGCGACTGCTCAATGGCC
AACCTGTGGACGCCAAGGAGATGCAGGCCAGGTGCGCCTATGTCCAGCAGGATGACCTCTTTATCGGCTC
CCTAACGGCCAGGGAACACCTGATTTTCCAAGCCATGGTGCGGATGCCACGACATCTGACCTATCGGCAG
CGAGTGGCCCGCGTGGATCAGGTGATCCAGGAGCTTTCGCTCAGCAAATGTCAGCACACGATCATCGGTG
TGCCCGGCAGGGTGAAAGGTCTGTCCGGCGGAGAAAGGAAGCGTCTGGCATTCGCCTCCGAGGCTCTAAC
CGATCCGCCGCTTCTGATCTGCGATGAGCCCACCTCCGGACTGGACTCCTTTACCGCCCACAGCGTCGTC
CAGGTGCTGAAGAAGCTGTCGCAGAAGGGCAAGACCGTCATCCTGACCATTCATCAGCCGTCTTCCGAGC
TGTTTGAGCTCTTTGACAAGATCCTTCTGATGGCCGAGGGCAGGGTAGCTTTCTTGGGCACTCCCAGCGA
AGCCGTCGACTTCTTTTCCTAGTGAGTTCGATGTGTTTATTAAGGGTATCTAGTATTACATAACATCTCA
ACTCCTATCCAGCGTGGGTGCCCAGTGTCCTACCAACTACAATCCGGCGGACTTTTACGTACAGGTGTTG
GCCGTTGTGCCCGGACGGGAGATCGAGTCCCGTGATCGGATCGCCAAGATATGCGACAATTTTGCCATTA
GCAAAGTAGCCCGGGATATGGAGCAGTTGTTGGCCACCAAAAATCTGGAGAAGCCACTGGAGCAGCCGGA
GAATGGGTACACCTACAAGGCCACCTGGTTCATGCAGTTCCGGGCGGTCCTGTGGCGATCCTGGCTGTCG
GTGCTCAAGGAACCACTCCTCGTAAAAGTGCGACTTATTCAGACAACGGTGAGTGGTTCCAGTGGAAACA
AATGATATAACGCTTACAATTCTTGGAAACAAATTCGCTAGATTTTAGATAGAATTGCCTGATTCCACAC
CCTTCTTAGTTTTTTTCAATGAGATGTATAGTTTATAGTTTTGCAGAAGATAAATAAATTTCATTTAACT
CGCGAATATTAATGAGATGCGAGTAACATTTTAATTTGCAGATGGTTGCCATCTTGATTGGCCTCATCTT
TTTGGGCCAACAACTCACGCAAGTGGGTGTGATGAATATCAACGGAGCCATCTTCCTCTTCCTGACCAAC
ATGACCTTTCAAAACGTCTTTGCCACGATAAATGTAAGTCATGTTTAGAATACATTTGCATTTCAATAAT
TTACTAACTTTCTAATGAATCGATTCGATTTAGGTGTTCACCTCAGAGCTGCCAGTTTTTATGAGGGAGG
CCCGAAGTCGACTTTATCGCTGTGACACATACTTTCTGGGCAAAACGATTGCCGAATTGCCGCTTTTTCT
CACAGTGCCACTGGTCTTCACGGCGATTGCCTATCCGATGATCGGACTGCGGGCCGGAGTGCTGCACTTC
TTCAACTGCCTGGCGCTGGTCACTCTGGTGGCCAATGTGTCAACGTCCTTCGGATATCTAATATCCTGCG
CCAGCTCCTCGACCTCGATGGCGCTGTCTGTGGGTCCGCCGGTTATCATACCATTCCTGCTCTTTGGCGG
CTTCTTCTTGAACTCGGGCTCGGTGCCAGTATACCTCAAATGGTTGTCGTACCTCTCATGGTTCCGTTAC
GCCAACGAGGGTCTGCTGATTAACCAATGGGCGGACGTGGAGCCGGGCGAAATTAGCTGCACATCGTCGA
ACACCACGTGCCCCAGTTCGGGCAAGGTCATCCTGGAGACGCTTAACTTCTCCGCCGCCGATCTGCCGCT
GGACTACGTGGGTCTGGCCATTCTCATCGTGAGCTTCCGGGTGCTCGCATATCTGGCTCTAAGACTTCGG
GCCCGACGCAAGGAGTAGCCGACATATATCCGAAATAACTGCTTGTTTTTTTTTTTTACCATTATTACCA
TCGTGTTTACTGTTTATTGCCCCCTCAAAAAGCTAATGTAATTATATTTGTGCCAATAAAAACAAGATAT
GACCTATAGAATACAAGTATTTCCCCTTCGAACATCCCCACAAGTAGACTTTGGATTTGTCTTCTAACCA
AAAGACTTACACACCTGCATACCTTACATCAAAAACTCGTTTATCGCTACATAAAACACCGGGATATATT
TTTTATATACATACTTTTCAAATCGCGCGCCCTCTTCATAATTCACCTCCACCACACCACGTTTCGTAGT
TGCTCTTTCGCTGTCTCCCACCCGCTCTCCGCAACACATTCACCTTTTGTTCGACGACCTTGGAGCGACT
GTCGTTAGTTCCGCGCGATTCGGTTCGCTCAAATGGTTCCGAGTGGTTCATTTCGTCTCAATAGAAATTA
GTAATAAATATTTGTATGTACAATTTATTTGCTCCAATATATTTGTATATATTTCCCTCACAGCTATATT
TATTCTAATTTAATATTATGACTTTTTAAGGTAATTTTTTGTGACCTGTTCGGAGTGATTAGCGTTACAA
TTTGAACTGAAAGTGACATCCAGTGTTTGTTCCTTGTGTAGATGCATCTCAAAAAAATGGTGGGCATAAT
AGTGTTGTTTATATATATCAAAAATAACAACTATAATAATAAGAATACATTTAATTTAGAAAATGCTTGG
ATTTCACTGGAACTAGGGCGCGCCTCCGGAACATAATGGTGCAGGGCGCTGACTTCCGCGTTTCCAGACT
TTACGAAACACGGAAACCGAAGACCATTCATGTTGTTGCTCAGGTCGCAGACGTTTTGCAGCAGCAGTCG
CTTCACGTTCGCTCGCGTATCGGTGATTCATTCTGCTAACCAGTAAGGCAACCCCGCCAGCCTAGCCGGG
TCCTCAACGACAGGAGCACGATCATGCGCACCCGTGGCCAGGGCCGCAAGCTTGCATGCCTGCAGGTCGG
AGTACTGTCCTCCGAGCGGAGTACTGTCCTCCGAGCGGAGTACTGTCCTCCGAGCGGAGTACTGTCCTCC
GAGCGGAGTACTGTCCTCCGAGCGGAGACTCTAGCCCTAGGGCATGCCTGCAGGTCGGAGTACTGTCCTC
CGAGCGGAGTACTGTCCTCCGAGCGGAGTACTGTCCTCCGAGCGGAGTACTGTCCTCCGAGCGGAGTACT
GTCCTCCGAGCGGAGACTCTAGCGCTAGCGCATGCCTGCAGGTCGGAGTACTGTCCTCCGAGCGGAGTAC
TGTCCTCCGAGCGGAGTACTGTCCTCCGAGCGGAGTACTGTCCTCCGAGCGGAGTACTGTCCTCCGAGCG
GAGACTCTAGCACTAGTGCATGCCTGCAGGTCGGAGTACTGTCCTCCGAGCGGAGTACTGTCCTCCGAGC
GGAGTACTGTCCTCCGAGCGGAGTACTGTCCTCCGAGCGGAGTACTGTCCTCCGAGCGGAGACTCTAGCG
ACGTCGAGCGCCGGAGTATAAATAGAGGCGCTTCGTCTACGGAGCGACAATTCAATTCAAACAAGCAAAG
TGAACACGTCGCTAAGCGAAAGCTAAGCAAATAAACAAGCGCAGCTGAACAAGCTAAACAATCTGCAGTA
AAGTGCAAGTTAAAGTGAATCAATTAAAAGTAACCAGCAACCAAGTAAATCAACTGCAACTACTGAAATC
TGCCAAGAAGTAATTATTGAATACAAGAAGAGAACTCTGAATAGATCTAAAAGGTAGGTTCAACCACTGA
TGCCTAGGCACACCGAAACGACTAACCCTAATTCTTATCCTTTACTTCAGGCGGCCGCAACTTAAAAAAA
AAAATCAAAATGGGTTCTCATCATCATCACCACCACGGTATGGCGTCAATGACGGGAGGCCAGCAAATGG
GTCGCGATCTGTACGACGACGATGACAAAGACCTGGCAACGATGGTCGATCGGAAAAAGACCTTCAAAGA
GGTCGCCACAGCCGTGAAAATCATCGGCCGATTGATGGGATTGAAGATTAACGTGTATATTAAGGCCGAT
AAACAGAAGAACGGCATCAAGGCCAATTTCCATATACGGCACAACATCGAAGACGGAGGCGTCCAGCTGG
CCTACCATTACCAGCAGAACACACCTATCGGCGATGGACCGGTGCTGTTGCCGGATAATCACTACCTGAG
TGTGGAAAGTAAGTTGTCGAAGGACCCTAACGAAAAACGCGACCACATGGTGTTGCTCGAATTCGTGACG
GCGGCCGGAATCACACTGGGTATGGACGAACTGTACAAGGGCGGAACCGGAGGATCGATGGTAAGCAAAG
GCGAGGAGCTGTTTACCGGCGTGGTGCCGATTTTGGTGGAGTTGGACGGCGATGTCAACGGCCACAAGTT
CAGCGTGAGCGGTGAGGGTGAGGGCGATGCAACCTACGGCAAACTGACATTGAAATTCATCTGCACCACG
GGAAAACTCCCGGTTCCATGGCCAACACTGGTCACCACTCTGACTTATGGCGTTCAGTGCTTTAGCCGGT
ACCCCGACCATATGAAACAGCATGACTTCTTTAAGTCCGCGATGCCCGAGGGTTACATCCAAGAGCGAAC
AATCTTCTTCAAGGATGACGGCAATTACAAGACGCGCGCAGAAGTCAAGTTCGAGGGCGATACCCTGGTG
AACAGGATTGAATTGAAAGGCATTGACTTTAAGGAGGATGGAAACATCCTGGGCCATAAGCTGGAGTACA
ACCTGCCGGACCAGCTGACAGAGGAGCAAATCGCGGAGTACAAGGAAGCCTTTAGCCTGTTCGACAAGGA
CGGTGATGGCACGATTACCACAAAAGAGTTGGGCACCGTCATGCGCAGTCTGGGACAAAATCCTACTGAA
GCTGAGCTGCAGGACATGATTAACGAGGTCGATGCAGATGGCGACGGCACTATCGACTTTCCCGAGTTCT
TGACAATGATGGCCCGCAAGATGAAGTACCGGGATACCGAGGAGGAGATCCGCGAAGCCTTTGGCGTGTT
CGATAAAGACGGCAATGGCTACATTAGCGCTGCGGAGCTGCGCCATGTCATGACCAACTTGGGCGAGAAG
CTCACGGACGAGGAAGTGGACGAAATGATACGCGAAGCGGACATCGATGGAGATGGTCAGGTCAATTATG
AAGAGTTCGTTCAGATGATGACAGCGAAATAAGGTGTACAAATCTAGAATGAATCGTTTTTAAAATAACA
AATCAATTGTTTTATAATATTCGTACGATTCTTTGATTATGTAATAAAATGTGATCATTAGGAAGATTAC
GAAAAATATAAAAAATATGAGTTCTGTGTGTATAACAAATGCTGTAAACGCCACAATTGTGTTTGTTGCA
AATAAACCCATGATTATTTGATTAAAATTGTTGTTTTCTTTGTTCATAGACAATAGTGTGTTTTGCCTAA
ACGTGTACTGCATAAACTCCATGCGAGTGTATAGCGAGCTAGTGGCTAACGCTTGCCCCACCAAAGTAGA
TTCGTCAAAATCCTCAATTTCATCACCCTCCTCCAAGTTTAACATTTGGCCGTCGGAATTAACTTCTAAA
GATGCCACATAATCTAATAAATGAAATAGAGATTCAAACGTGGCGTCATCGTCCGTTTCGACCATTTCCG
AAAAGAACTCGGGCATAAACTCTATGATTTCTCTGGACGTGGTGTTGTCGAAACTCTCAAAGTACGCAGT
CAGGAACGTGCGCGACATGTCGTCGGGAAACTCGCGCGGAAACATGTTGTTGTAACCGAACGGGTCCCAT
AGCGCCAAAACCAAATCTGCCAGCGTCAATAGAATGAGCACGATGCCGACAATGGAGCTGGCTTGGATAG
CGATTCGAGTTAACGGCCGGCCGTTTAAACGAATTCTTGAAGACGAAAGGGCCTCGTGATACGCCTATTT
TTATAGGTTAATGTCATGATAATAATGGTTTCTTA
