Features (pLannotate 1.2.2; 16 found; start..end, strand, type, name):
     31..135     +  promoter       AmpR promoter: bla
    136..996     +  CDS            AmpR: β-lactamase; bla; confers resistance to ampicillin, carbenicillin, and related antibiotics
   1167..1755    +  rep_origin     ori: high-copy-number ColE1/pMB1/pBR322/pUC origin of replication
   1842..1911    +  protein_bind   attB: attB site for the φC31 integrase (Groth et al., 2000) phage φC31 integrase
   2127..6246    +  gene           mini-white: white; This modified version of the white gene lacks part of the first intron.
   6251..6406    +  CDS            YPB1_ECOLX (fragment): Protein predicted: Swiss-Prot protein existence level 4. From Escherichia coli.
   6488..6509    -  misc_feature   MCS (fragment): pUC18/19 multiple cloning site
   6508..6602    +  protein_bind   5X UAS: five tandem copies of the "ScaI site" 17-mer CGGAGTACTGTCCTCCG, an upstream activating sequence (UAS) that efficiently binds yeast Gal4 (Webster et al., 1988; Pfeiffer et al., 2010) GAL4
   6636..6730    +  protein_bind   5X UAS: five tandem copies of the "ScaI site" 17-mer CGGAGTACTGTCCTCCG, an upstream activating sequence (UAS) that efficiently binds yeast Gal4 (Webster et al., 1988; Pfeiffer et al., 2010) GAL4
   6764..6858    +  protein_bind   5X UAS: five tandem copies of the "ScaI site" 17-mer CGGAGTACTGTCCTCCG, an upstream activating sequence (UAS) that efficiently binds yeast Gal4 (Webster et al., 1988; Pfeiffer et al., 2010) GAL4
   6877..6893    -  misc_feature   MCS (fragment): pUC18/19 multiple cloning site
   6892..6986    +  protein_bind   5X UAS: five tandem copies of the "ScaI site" 17-mer CGGAGTACTGTCCTCCG, an upstream activating sequence (UAS) that efficiently binds yeast Gal4 (Webster et al., 1988; Pfeiffer et al., 2010) GAL4
   7011..7249    +  promoter       hsp70 promoter: Drosophila melanogaster hsp70Bb promoter
   7264..7330    +  intron         Mhc intron: modified Drosophila myosin heavy chain intron 16 (Pfeiffer et al., 2010)
   7363..8709    +  CDS            GCaMP2: GCaMP2 is a basic (constitutively fluorescent) green fluorescent protein published in 2006, derived from Aequorea victoria.
   8743..9399    -  CDS            P74 (fragment): PIF0_NPVAC - Experimental evidence at protein level: Swiss-Prot protein existence level 1. Plays an essential role for oral infectivity of occlusion- derived virus (ODV) and functions also in host midgut attachment and fusion by binding to a specific host receptor. From Autographa californica nuclear polyhedrosis virus (AcMNPV).
>Addgene plasmid #218862 | pGP-20XUAS-IVS-Syn21-RSET-jGCaMP8m-p10 | addgene full sequence | sequence record 434223 | Addgene NGS Result
GACTCAGGTGGCACTTTTCGGGGAAATGTGCGCGGAACCCCTATTTGTTTATTTTTCTAAATACATTCAA
ATATGTATCCGCTCATGAGACAATAACCCTGATAAATGCTTCAATAATATTGAAAAAGGAAGAGTATGAG
TATTCAACATTTCCGTGTCGCCCTTATTCCCTTTTTTGCGGCATTTTGCCTTCCTGTTTTTGCTCACCCA
GAAACGCTGGTGAAAGTAAAAGATGCTGAAGATCAGTTGGGTGCACGAGTGGGTTACATCGAACTGGATC
TCAACAGCGGTAAGATCCTTGAGAGTTTTCGCCCCGAAGAACGTTTTCCAATGATGAGCACTTTTAAAGT
TCTGCTATGTGGCGCGGTATTATCCCGTATTGACGCCGGGCAAGAGCAACTCGGTCGCCGCATACACTAT
TCTCAGAATGACTTGGTTGAGTACTCACCAGTCACAGAAAAGCATCTTACGGATGGCATGACAGTAAGAG
AATTATGCAGTGCTGCCATAACCATGAGTGATAACACTGCGGCCAACTTACTTCTGACAACGATCGGAGG
ACCGAAGGAGCTAACCGCTTTTTTGCACAACATGGGGGATCATGTAACTCGCCTTGATCGTTGGGAACCG
GAGCTGAATGAAGCCATACCAAACGACGAGCGTGACACCACGATGCCTGTAGCAATGGCAACAACGTTGC
GCAAACTATTAACTGGCGAACTACTTACTCTAGCTTCCCGGCAACAATTAATAGACTGGATGGAGGCGGA
TAAAGTTGCAGGACCACTTCTGCGCTCGGCCCTTCCGGCTGGCTGGTTTATTGCTGATAAATCTGGAGCC
GGTGAGCGTGGGTCTCGCGGTATCATTGCAGCACTGGGGCCAGATGGTAAGCCCTCCCGTATCGTAGTTA
TCTACACGACGGGGAGTCAGGCAACTATGGATGAACGAAATAGACAGATCGCTGAGATAGGTGCCTCACT
GATTAAGCATTGGTAACTGTCAGACCAAGTTTACTCATATATACTTTAGATTGATTTAAAACTTCATTTT
TAATTTAAAAGGATCTAGGTGAAGATCCTTTTTGATAATCTCATGACCAAAATCCCTTAACGTGAGTTTT
CGTTCCACTGAGCGTCAGACCCCGTAGAAAAGATCAAAGGATCTTCTTGAGATCCTTTTTTTCTGCGCGT
AATCTGCTGCTTGCAAACAAAAAAACCACCGCTACCAGCGGTGGTTTGTTTGCCGGATCAAGAGCTACCA
ACTCTTTTTCCGAAGGTAACTGGCTTCAGCAGAGCGCAGATACCAAATACTGTTCTTCTAGTGTAGCCGT
AGTTAGGCCACCACTTCAAGAACTCTGTAGCACCGCCTACATACCTCGCTCTGCTAATCCTGTTACCAGT
GGCTGCTGCCAGTGGCGATAAGTCGTGTCTTACCGGGTTGGACTCAAGACGATAGTTACCGGATAAGGCG
CAGCGGTCGGGCTGAACGGGGGGTTCGTGCACACAGCCCAGCTTGGAGCGAACGACCTACACCGAACTGA
GATACCTACAGCGTGAGCTATGAGAAAGCGCCACGCTTCCCGAAGGGAGAAAGGCGGACAGGTATCCGGT
AAGCGGCAGGGTCGGAACAGGAGAGCGCACGAGGGAGCTTCCAGGGGGAAACGCCTGGTATCTTTATAGT
CCTGTCGGGTTTCGCCACCTCTGACTTGAGCGTCGATTTTTGTGATGCTCGTCAGGGGGGCGGAGCCTAT
GGAAAAACGCCAGCAACGCGGCCTTTTTACGGTTCCTGGCCTTTTGCTGGCCTTTTGCTCACATGTTACC
GTCGACGATGTAGGTCACGGTCTCGAAGCCGCGGTGCGGGTGCCAGGGCGTGCCCTTGGGCTCCCCGGGC
GCGTACTCCACCTCACCCATCTGGTCCATCATGATGAACGGGTCGAGGTGGCGGTAGTTGATCCCGGCGA
ACGCGCGGCGCACCGGGAAGCCCTCGCCCTCGAAACCGCTGGGCGCGGTGGTCACGGTGAGCACGGGACG
TGCGACGGCGTCGGCGGGTGCGGATACGCGGGGCAGCGTCAGCGGGTTCTCGACGGTCACGGCGGGCATG
TCGACAAGCCGAACATATGGGCGCGCCTAGTATGTATGTAAGTTAATAAAACCCATTTTTGCGGAAAGTA
GATAAAAAAAACATTTTTTTTTTTTACTGCACTGGATATCATTGAACTTATCTGATCAGTTTTAAATTTA
CTTCGATCCAAGGGTATTTGATGTACCAGGTTCTTTCGATTACCTCTCACTCAAAATGACATTCCACTCA
AAGTCAGCGCTGTTTGCCTCCTTCTCTGTCCACAGAAATATCGCCGTCTCTTTCGCCGCTGCGTCCGCTA
TCTCTTTCGCCACCGTTTGTAGCGTTACGTAGCGTCAATGTCCGCCTTCAGTTGCATTTTGTCAGCGGTT
TCGTGACGAAGCTCCAAGCGGTTTACGCCATCAATTAAACACAAAGTGCTGTGCCAAAACTCCTCTCGCT
TCTTATTTTTGTTTGTTTTTTGAGTGATTGGGGTGGTGATTGGTTTTGGGTGGGTAAGCAGGGGAAAGTG
TGAAAAATCCCGGCAATGGGCCAAGAGGATCAGGAGCTATTAATTCGCGGAGGCAGCAAACACCCATCTG
CCGAGCATCTGAACAATGTGAGTAGTACATGTGCATACATCTTAAGTTCACTTGATCTATAGGAACTGCG
ATTGCAACATCAAATTGTCTGCGGCGTGAGAACTGCGACCCACAAAAATCCCAAACCGCAATTGCACAAA
CAAATAGTGACACGAAACAGATTATTCTGGTAGCTGTTCTCGCTATATAAGACAATTTTTGAGATCATAT
CATGATCAAGACATCTAAAGGCATTCATTTTCGACTATATTCTTTTTTACAAAAAATATAACAACCAGAT
ATTTTAAGCTGATCCTAGATGCACAAAAAATAAATAAAAGTATAAACCTACTTCGTAGGATACTTCGGGG
TACTTTTTGTTCGGGGTTAGATGAGCATAACGCTTGTAGTTGATATTTGAGATCCCCTATCATTGCAGGG
TGACAGCGGAGCGGCTTCGCAGAGCTGCATTAACCAGGGCTTCGGGCAGGCCAAAAACTACGGCACGCTC
CGGCCACCCAGTCCGCCGGAGGACTCCGGTTCAGGGAGCGGCCAACTAGCCGAGAACCTCACCTATGCCT
GGCACAATATGGACATCTTTGGGGCGGTCAATCAGCCGGGCTCCGGATGGCGGCAGCTGGTCAACCGGAC
ACGCGGACTATTCTGCAACGAGCGACACATACCGGCGCCCAGGAAACATTTGCTCAAGAACGGTGAGTTT
CTATTCGCAGTCGGCTGATCTGTGTGAAATCTTAATAAAGGGTCCAATTACCAATTTGAAACTCAGTTTG
CGGCGTGGCCTATCCGGGCGAACTTTTGGCCGTGATGGGCAGTTCCGGTGCCGGAAAGACGACCCTGCTG
AATGCCCTTGCCTTTCGATCGCCGCAGGGCATCCAAGTATCGCCATCCGGGATGCGACTGCTCAATGGCC
AACCTGTGGACGCCAAGGAGATGCAGGCCAGGTGCGCCTATGTCCAGCAGGATGACCTCTTTATCGGCTC
CCTAACGGCCAGGGAACACCTGATTTTCCAAGCCATGGTGCGGATGCCACGACATCTGACCTATCGGCAG
CGAGTGGCCCGCGTGGATCAGGTGATCCAGGAGCTTTCGCTCAGCAAATGTCAGCACACGATCATCGGTG
TGCCCGGCAGGGTGAAAGGTCTGTCCGGCGGAGAAAGGAAGCGTCTGGCATTCGCCTCCGAGGCTCTAAC
CGATCCGCCGCTTCTGATCTGCGATGAGCCCACCTCCGGACTGGACTCCTTTACCGCCCACAGCGTCGTC
CAGGTGCTGAAGAAGCTGTCGCAGAAGGGCAAGACCGTCATCCTGACCATTCATCAGCCGTCTTCCGAGC
TGTTTGAGCTCTTTGACAAGATCCTTCTGATGGCCGAGGGCAGGGTAGCTTTCTTGGGCACTCCCAGCGA
AGCCGTCGACTTCTTTTCCTAGTGAGTTCGATGTGTTTATTAAGGGTATCTAGTATTACATAACATCTCA
ACTCCTATCCAGCGTGGGTGCCCAGTGTCCTACCAACTACAATCCGGCGGACTTTTACGTACAGGTGTTG
GCCGTTGTGCCCGGACGGGAGATCGAGTCCCGTGATCGGATCGCCAAGATATGCGACAATTTTGCCATTA
GCAAAGTAGCCCGGGATATGGAGCAGTTGTTGGCCACCAAAAATCTGGAGAAGCCACTGGAGCAGCCGGA
GAATGGGTACACCTACAAGGCCACCTGGTTCATGCAGTTCCGGGCGGTCCTGTGGCGATCCTGGCTGTCG
GTGCTCAAGGAACCACTCCTCGTAAAAGTGCGACTTATTCAGACAACGGTGAGTGGTTCCAGTGGAAACA
AATGATATAACGCTTACAATTCTTGGAAACAAATTCGCTAGATTTTAGATAGAATTGCCTGATTCCACAC
CCTTCTTAGTTTTTTTCAATGAGATGTATAGTTTATAGTTTTGCAGAAGATAAATAAATTTCATTTAACT
CGCGAATATTAATGAGATGCGAGTAACATTTTAATTTGCAGATGGTTGCCATCTTGATTGGCCTCATCTT
TTTGGGCCAACAACTCACGCAAGTGGGTGTGATGAATATCAACGGAGCCATCTTCCTCTTCCTGACCAAC
ATGACCTTTCAAAACGTCTTTGCCACGATAAATGTAAGTCATGTTTAGAATACATTTGCATTTCAATAAT
TTACTAACTTTCTAATGAATCGATTCGATTTAGGTGTTCACCTCAGAGCTGCCAGTTTTTATGAGGGAGG
CCCGAAGTCGACTTTATCGCTGTGACACATACTTTCTGGGCAAAACGATTGCCGAATTGCCGCTTTTTCT
CACAGTGCCACTGGTCTTCACGGCGATTGCCTATCCGATGATCGGACTGCGGGCCGGAGTGCTGCACTTC
TTCAACTGCCTGGCGCTGGTCACTCTGGTGGCCAATGTGTCAACGTCCTTCGGATATCTAATATCCTGCG
CCAGCTCCTCGACCTCGATGGCGCTGTCTGTGGGTCCGCCGGTTATCATACCATTCCTGCTCTTTGGCGG
CTTCTTCTTGAACTCGGGCTCGGTGCCAGTATACCTCAAATGGTTGTCGTACCTCTCATGGTTCCGTTAC
GCCAACGAGGGTCTGCTGATTAACCAATGGGCGGACGTGGAGCCGGGCGAAATTAGCTGCACATCGTCGA
ACACCACGTGCCCCAGTTCGGGCAAGGTCATCCTGGAGACGCTTAACTTCTCCGCCGCCGATCTGCCGCT
GGACTACGTGGGTCTGGCCATTCTCATCGTGAGCTTCCGGGTGCTCGCATATCTGGCTCTAAGACTTCGG
GCCCGACGCAAGGAGTAGCCGACATATATCCGAAATAACTGCTTGTTTTTTTTTTTTACCATTATTACCA
TCGTGTTTACTGTTTATTGCCCCCTCAAAAAGCTAATGTAATTATATTTGTGCCAATAAAAACAAGATAT
GACCTATAGAATACAAGTATTTCCCCTTCGAACATCCCCACAAGTAGACTTTGGATTTGTCTTCTAACCA
AAAGACTTACACACCTGCATACCTTACATCAAAAACTCGTTTATCGCTACATAAAACACCGGGATATATT
TTTTATATACATACTTTTCAAATCGCGCGCCCTCTTCATAATTCACCTCCACCACACCACGTTTCGTAGT
TGCTCTTTCGCTGTCTCCCACCCGCTCTCCGCAACACATTCACCTTTTGTTCGACGACCTTGGAGCGACT
GTCGTTAGTTCCGCGCGATTCGGTTCGCTCAAATGGTTCCGAGTGGTTCATTTCGTCTCAATAGAAATTA
GTAATAAATATTTGTATGTACAATTTATTTGCTCCAATATATTTGTATATATTTCCCTCACAGCTATATT
TATTCTAATTTAATATTATGACTTTTTAAGGTAATTTTTTGTGACCTGTTCGGAGTGATTAGCGTTACAA
TTTGAACTGAAAGTGACATCCAGTGTTTGTTCCTTGTGTAGATGCATCTCAAAAAAATGGTGGGCATAAT
AGTGTTGTTTATATATATCAAAAATAACAACTATAATAATAAGAATACATTTAATTTAGAAAATGCTTGG
ATTTCACTGGAACTAGGGCGCGCCTCCGGAACATAATGGTGCAGGGCGCTGACTTCCGCGTTTCCAGACT
TTACGAAACACGGAAACCGAAGACCATTCATGTTGTTGCTCAGGTCGCAGACGTTTTGCAGCAGCAGTCG
CTTCACGTTCGCTCGCGTATCGGTGATTCATTCTGCTAACCAGTAAGGCAACCCCGCCAGCCTAGCCGGG
TCCTCAACGACAGGAGCACGATCATGCGCACCCGTGGCCAGGGCCGCAAGCTTGCATGCCTGCAGGTCGG
AGTACTGTCCTCCGAGCGGAGTACTGTCCTCCGAGCGGAGTACTGTCCTCCGAGCGGAGTACTGTCCTCC
GAGCGGAGTACTGTCCTCCGAGCGGAGACTCTAGCCCTAGGGCATGCCTGCAGGTCGGAGTACTGTCCTC
CGAGCGGAGTACTGTCCTCCGAGCGGAGTACTGTCCTCCGAGCGGAGTACTGTCCTCCGAGCGGAGTACT
GTCCTCCGAGCGGAGACTCTAGCGCTAGCGCATGCCTGCAGGTCGGAGTACTGTCCTCCGAGCGGAGTAC
TGTCCTCCGAGCGGAGTACTGTCCTCCGAGCGGAGTACTGTCCTCCGAGCGGAGTACTGTCCTCCGAGCG
GAGACTCTAGCACTAGTGCATGCCTGCAGGTCGGAGTACTGTCCTCCGAGCGGAGTACTGTCCTCCGAGC
GGAGTACTGTCCTCCGAGCGGAGTACTGTCCTCCGAGCGGAGTACTGTCCTCCGAGCGGAGACTCTAGCG
ACGTCGAGCGCCGGAGTATAAATAGAGGCGCTTCGTCTACGGAGCGACAATTCAATTCAAACAAGCAAAG
TGAACACGTCGCTAAGCGAAAGCTAAGCAAATAAACAAGCGCAGCTGAACAAGCTAAACAATCTGCAGTA
AAGTGCAAGTTAAAGTGAATCAATTAAAAGTAACCAGCAACCAAGTAAATCAACTGCAACTACTGAAATC
TGCCAAGAAGTAATTATTGAATACAAGAAGAGAACTCTGAATAGATCTAAAAGGTAGGTTCAACCACTGA
TGCCTAGGCACACCGAAACGACTAACCCTAATTCTTATCCTTTACTTCAGGCGGCCGCAACTTAAAAAAA
AAAATCAAAATGGGTTCTCATCATCATCACCACCACGGTATGGCGTCAATGACGGGAGGCCAGCAAATGG
GTCGCGATCTGTACGACGACGATGACAAAGACCTGGCAACGATGGTCGATCGGAAAAAGACCTTCAAAGA
GGTCGCCACAGCCGTGAAAATCATCGGCCGATTGATGGGATTGAAGATTAACGTGTATATTAAGGCCGAT
AAACAGAAGAACGGCATCAAGGCCAATTTCCATATACGGCACAACATCGAAGACGGAGGCGTCCAGCTGG
CCTACCATTACCAGCAGAACACACCTATCGGCGATGGACCGGTGCTGTTGCCGGATAATCACTACCTGAG
TGTGGAAAGTAAGTTGTCGAAGGACCCTAACGAAAAACGCGACCACATGGTGTTGCTCGAATTCGTGACG
GCGGCCGGAATCACACTGGGTATGGACGAACTGTACAAGGGCGGAACCGGAGGATCGATGGTAAGCAAAG
GCGAGGAGCTGTTTACCGGCGTGGTGCCGATTTTGGTGGAGTTGGACGGCGATGTCAACGGCCACAAGTT
CAGCGTGAGCGGTGAGGGTGAGGGCGATGCAACCTACGGCAAACTGACATTGAAATTCATCTGCACCACG
GGAAAACTCCCGGTTCCATGGCCAACACTGGTCACCACTCTGACTTATGGCGTTCAGTGCTTTAGCCGGT
ACCCCGACCATATGAAACAGCATGACTTCTTTAAGTCCGCGATGCCCGAGGGTTACATCCAAGAGCGAAC
AATCTTCTTCAAGGATGACGGCAATTACAAGACGCGCGCAGAAGTCAAGTTCGAGGGCGATACCCTGGTG
AACAGGATTGAATTGAAAGGCATTGACTTTAAGGAGGATGGAAACATCCTGGGCCATAAGCTGGAGTACA
ACCTGCCGGACCAGCTGACAGAGGAGCAAATCGCGGAGTACAAGGAAGCCTTTAGCCTGTTCGACAAGGA
CGGTGATGGCACGATTACCACAAAAGAGTTGGGCACCGTCATGCGCAGTCTGGGACAAAATCCTACTGAA
GCTGAGCTGCAGGACATGATTAACGAGGTCGATGCAGATGGCGACGGCACTATCGACTTTCCCGAGTTCT
TGACAATGATGGCCCGCAAGATGAAGTACCGGGATACCGAGGAGGAGATCCGCGAAGCCTTTGGCGTGTT
CGATAAAGACGGCAATGGCTACATTAGCGCTGCGGAGCTGCGCCATGTCATGACCAACTTGGGCGAGAAG
CTCACGGACGAGGAAGTGGACGAAATGATACGCGAAGCGGACATCGATGGAGATGGTCAGGTCAATTATG
AAGAGTTCGTTCAGATGATGACAGCGAAATAAGGTGTACAAATCTAGAATGAATCGTTTTTAAAATAACA
AATCAATTGTTTTATAATATTCGTACGATTCTTTGATTATGTAATAAAATGTGATCATTAGGAAGATTAC
GAAAAATATAAAAAATATGAGTTCTGTGTGTATAACAAATGCTGTAAACGCCACAATTGTGTTTGTTGCA
AATAAACCCATGATTATTTGATTAAAATTGTTGTTTTCTTTGTTCATAGACAATAGTGTGTTTTGCCTAA
ACGTGTACTGCATAAACTCCATGCGAGTGTATAGCGAGCTAGTGGCTAACGCTTGCCCCACCAAAGTAGA
TTCGTCAAAATCCTCAATTTCATCACCCTCCTCCAAGTTTAACATTTGGCCGTCGGAATTAACTTCTAAA
GATGCCACATAATCTAATAAATGAAATAGAGATTCAAACGTGGCGTCATCGTCCGTTTCGACCATTTCCG
AAAAGAACTCGGGCATAAACTCTATGATTTCTCTGGACGTGGTGTTGTCGAAACTCTCAAAGTACGCAGT
CAGGAACGTGCGCGACATGTCGTCGGGAAACTCGCGCGGAAACATGTTGTTGTAACCGAACGGGTCCCAT
AGCGCCAAAACCAAATCTGCCAGCGTCAATAGAATGAGCACGATGCCGACAATGGAGCTGGCTTGGATAG
CGATTCGAGTTAACGGCCGGCCGTTTAAACGAATTCTTGAAGACGAAAGGGCCTCGTGATACGCCTATTT
TTATAGGTTAATGTCATGATAATAATGGTTTCTTA
